Addgene plasmid #104625: pSBY3_ligD-HygR
Purpose: CRISPR system used to genome editing in Mycobacterium smegmatis, expresses Fn Cpf1 and crRNA targeting ligD and hygromysin resistance gene.
Depositing lab: Sheng Yang. Depositing organization: CAS Center for Excellence in Molecular Plant Sciences ("CEMPS"). Publication: A CRISPR-Cpf1-Assisted Non-Homologous End Joining Genome Editing System of Mycobacterium smegmatis. Sun B, Yang J, Yang S, Ye RD, Chen D, Jiang Y. Biotechnol J. 2018 Sep;13(9):e1700588. doi: 10.1002/biot.201700588. Epub 2018 Aug 6. PubMed 30039929.
Backbone
  Vector backbone: pMV261
  Vector type: Bacterial Expression, CRISPR
Growth in bacteria
  Bacterial resistance: Hygromycin, 200 μg/mL
  Growth temperature: 37°C
  Growth strain: DH5alpha
  Copy number: High Copy
Gene/Insert
  Gene/Insert name: FnCpf1
  Mutation: FnCpf1 codon-optimized C.glutamicum
  Promoter: hsp60
  Cloning method: Gibson Cloning
Terms and licenses: Academic/Nonprofit Terms; Industry Terms: Not Available to Industry
Depositor comments: The other inserted are "crRNA to ligD" and "hygromysin resistance gene". "crRNA to ligD" species is synthetic, promoter is Pj23119. Shuttle vector Mycobacterium smegmatis/E.coli
How to cite: pSBY3_ligD-HygR was a gift from Sheng Yang (Addgene plasmid # 104625 ; http://n2t.net/addgene:104625 ; RRID:Addgene_104625)
