[The description below was written by a language model from this plasmid's Addgene catalogue record and pLannotate feature annotations shown in this document.]
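Description:
pSBY3_ligD-HygR is a roughly 10 kb Mycobacterium smegmatis/E. coli shuttle plasmid built on the pMV261 backbone and designed for CRISPR-Cpf1 genome editing in M. smegmatis. In E. coli it replicates at high copy from a ColE1/pUC-type origin. The record calls it a shuttle vector, but the feature table does not annotate a mycobacterial replicon. The unannotated stretch between the E. coli origin and the nuclease gene may carry it, along with the hsp60 promoter, which is also not annotated. Selection is by hygromycin, through a Streptomyces hygroscopicus hygromycin phosphotransferase gene. This gene sits between two fragments of the kanamycin resistance gene aph(3')-Ia, which suggests that the hygromycin cassette was inserted into, and disrupted, the original kanamycin marker of pMV261. A short β-lactamase fragment and a Tn903 transposase fragment are also annotated and appear to be nonfunctional remnants of earlier cloning.

The payload has two parts. The first is the Francisella novicida Cpf1 (Cas12a) coding sequence, listed as codon-optimized for Corynebacterium glutamicum and expressed from the mycobacterial hsp60 promoter, with an rrnB T1 terminator downstream. The second is a synthetic crRNA targeting ligD, driven on the opposite strand by the constitutive J23119 promoter and followed by the rrnB T1 and T2 terminators. The crRNA itself is not annotated in the feature table. Cpf1 processes and loads its own crRNA and cuts the target next to a T-rich PAM, so this single plasmid supplies everything needed to make a double-strand break at ligD, a gene encoding a ligase of the non-homologous end joining pathway. The associated work describes a Cpf1-assisted, NHEJ-based editing system in M. smegmatis, and this construct serves as the ligD-targeting plasmid within it.
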