Features (pLannotate 1.2.2; 11 found; start..end, strand, type, name):
     26..53      -  terminator     rrnB T2 terminator: transcription terminator T2 from the E. coli rrnB gene
    145..226     -  terminator     rrnB T1 terminator: Escherichia coli rrnB; transcription terminator T1 from the E. coli rrnB gene
    281..310     -  promoter       J23119 promoter (fragment): bacterial promoter (Registry of Standard Biological Parts BBa J23119)
    449..806     +  CDS            KanR (fragment): aminoglycoside phosphotransferase; aph(3')-Ia; confers resistance to kanamycin in bacteria or G418 (Geneticin®) in eukaryotes
    880..1872    -  CDS            hyg: KHYB_STRHY - Experimental evidence at protein level: Swiss-Prot protein existence level 1. The aminoglycoside phosphotransferases achieve inactivation of their antibiotic substrates by phosphorylation. From Streptomyces hygroscopicus.
   1984..2064    +  CDS            bla(M) (fragment): β-lactamase lacking the signal sequence; bla(M); allows cytosolic expression of β-lactamase
   2229..2686    +  CDS            KanR (fragment): aminoglycoside phosphotransferase; aph(3')-Ia; confers resistance to kanamycin
   2827..2970    +  CDS            TRA2_ECOLX (fragment): Protein predicted: Swiss-Prot protein existence level 4. Required for transposition of transposon Tn903. From Escherichia coli.
   3017..3605    +  rep_origin     ori: high-copy-number ColE1/pMB1/pBR322/pUC origin of replication
   6051..9950    +  CDS            cas12a: CS12A_FRATN - Also known as cpf1 From Francisella tularensis subsp. novicida (strain U112).
   9971..10017   +  terminator     rrnB T1 terminator: transcription terminator T1 from the E. coli rrnB gene
>Addgene plasmid #104625 | pSBY3_ligD-HygR | addgene full sequence | sequence record 201573 | Addgene NGS Result
GCTAGAAAGAGTTTGTAGAAACGCAAAAAGGCCATCCGTCAGGATGGCCTTCTGCTTAATTTGATGCCTG
GCAGTTTATGGCGGGCGTCCTGCCCGCCACCCTCCGGGCCGTTGCTTCGCAACGTTCAAATCCGCTCCCG
GCGGATTTGTCCTACTCAGGAGAGCGTTCACCGACAAACAACAGATAAAACGAAAGGCCCAGTCTTTCGA
CTGAGCCTTTCGTTTTATTTAAATCACCGTTGCGTGTGACGTGCTATCTACAACAGTAGAAATTCGGATC
CATTATACCTAGGACTGAGCTAGCTGTCAATCTAGCCACCTGACGTCGGGGGGGGGGGAAAGCCACGTTG
TGTCTCAAAATCTCTGATGTTACATTGCACAAGATAAAAATATATCATCATGAACAATAAAACTGTCTGC
TTACATAAACAGTAATACAAGGGGTGTTATGAGCCATATTCAACGGGAAACGTCTTGCTCGAGGCCGCGA
TTAAATTCCAACATGGATGCTGATTTATATGGGTATAAATGGGCTCGCGATAATGTCGGGCAATCAGGTG
CGACAATCTATCGCTTGTATGGGAAGCCCCATGCGCCAGAGTTGTTTCTGAAACATGGCAAAGGTAGCGT
TGCCAATGATGTTACAGATGAGATGGTCAGACTAAACTGGCTGACGGAATTTATGCCTCTTCCGACCATC
AAGCATTTTATCCGTACTCCTGATGATGCATGGTTACTCACCACTGCGATCCCCGGGAAAACAGCATTCC
AGGTATTAGAAGAATATCCTGATTCAGGTGAAAATAGATGATCGAGGATGCCAGGGCCTTTCACGCCCGC
CGCTGCTGAGCGTCCGCCGCCGGGCGGCCCGGGGCGTCAGGCGCCGGGGGCGGTGTCCGGCGGCCCCCAG
AGGAACTGCGCCAGTTCCTCCGGATCGGTGAAGCCGGAGAGATCCAGCGGGGTCTCCTCGAACACCTCGA
AGTCGTGCAGGAAGGTGAAGGCGAGCAGTTCGCTGGCGAAGTCCTCGGTCCGCTTCCACTGCGCCCCGTC
GAGCAGCGCGGCCAGGATCTCGCGGTCGCCCCGGAAGGCGTTGAGATGCAGTTGCACCAGGCTGTAGCGG
GAGTCTCCCGCATAGACGTCGGTGAAGTCGACGATCCCGGTGACCTCGGTCGCGGCCAGGTCCACGAAGA
TGTTGGTCCCGTGCAGGTCGCCGTGGACGAACCGGGGTTCGCGGCCGGCCAGCAGCGTGTCCACGTCCGG
CAGCCAGTCCTCCAGGCGGTCCAGCAGCCGGGGCGAGAGGTAGCCCCACCCGCGGTGGTCCTCGACGGTC
GCCGCGCGGCGTTCCCGCAGCAGTTCCGGGAAGACCTCGGAATGGGGGGTGAGCACGGTGTTCCCGGTCA
GCGGCACCCTGTGCAGCCGGCCGAGCACCCGGCCGAGTTCGCGGGCCAGGGCGAGCAGCGCGTTCCGGTC
GGTCGTGCCGTCCATCGCGGACCGCCAGGTGGTGCCGGTCATCCGGCTCATCACCAGGTAGGGCCACGGC
CAGGCTCCGGTGCCGGGCCGCAGCTCGCCGCGGCCGAGGAGGCGGGGCACCGGCACCGGGGCGTCCGCCA
GGACCGCGTACGCCTCCGACTCCGACGCGAGGCTCTCCGGACCGCACCAGTGCTCGCCGAACAGCTTGAT
CACCGGGCCGGGCTCGCCGACCAGTACGGGGTTGGTGCTCTCGCCGGGCACCCGCAGCACCGGCGGCACC
GGCAGCCCGAGCTCCTCCAGGGCTCGGCGGGCCAGCGGCTCCCAGAATTCCTGGTCGTTCCGCAGGCTCG
CGTAGGAATCATCCGAATCAATACGGTCGAGAAGTAACAGGGATTCTTGTGTCACAGCGGACCTCTATTC
ACAGGGTACGGGCCGGCTTAATTCCGCACGGCCGGTCGCGACACGGCCTGTCCGCACCGCGGATCAGGCG
TTGACGATGACGGGCTGGTCGGCCACGTCGGGGAGTCAGGCAACTATGGATGAACGAAATAGACAGATCG
CTGAGATAGGTGCCTCACTGATTAAGCATTGGTAACTGTCAGACCAAGTTTACTCATATATACTTTAGAT
TGATTTAAAACTTCATTTTTAATTTAAAAGGATCTAGGTGAAGATCCTTTTTGATAATCTCATGACCAAA
ATCCCTTAACGTGAGTTTTCGTTCCACTGAGCGTCAGACCCCGTAGAAAAGATCAAAGATTGTTGATCGC
TGGCAGTGTTCCTGCGCCGGTTGCATTCGATTCCTGTTTGTAATTGTCCTTTTAACAGCGATCGCGTATT
TCGTCTCGCTCAGGCGCAATCACGAATGAATAACGGTTTGGTTGATGCGAGTGATTTTGATGACGAGCGT
AATGGCTGGCCTGTTGAACAAGTCTGGAAAGAAATGCATAATCTTTTGCCATTCTCACCGGATTCAGTCG
TCACTCATGGTGATTTCTCACTTGATAACCTTATTTTTGACGAGGGGAAATTAATAGGTTGTATTGATGT
TGGACGAGTCGGAATCGCAGACCGATACCAGGATCTTGCCATCCTATGGAACTGCCTCGGTGAGTTTTCT
CCTTCATTACAGAAACGGCTTTTTCAAAAATATGGTATTGATAATCCTGATATGAATAAATTGCAGTTTC
ATTTGATGCTCGATGAGTTTTTCTAATCAGAATTGGTTAATTGGTTGTAACACTGGCAGAGCATTACGCT
GACTTGACGGGACGGCGGCTTTGTTGAATAAATCGAACTTTTGCTGAGTTGAAGGATCAGATCACGCATC
TTCCCGACAACGCAGACCGTTCCGTGGCAAAGCAAAAGTTCAAAATCACCAACTGGTCCACCTACAACAA
AGCTCTCACCAACCGTGGCTCCCTCACTTTCTGGCTGGATGATGGGGCGATTCAGGCCTGGTATGAGTCA
GCAACACCTTCTTCACGAGGCAGACCTCACTAGTTCCATGAGCGTCAGACCCCGTAGAAAAGATCAAAGG
ATCTTCTTGAGATCCTTTTTTTCTGCGCGTAATCTGCTGCTTGCAAACAAAAAAACCACCGCTACCAGCG
GTGGTTTGTTTGCCGGATCAAGAGCTACCAACTCTTTTTCCGAAGGTAACTGGCTTCAGCAGAGCGCAGA
TACCAAATACTGTCCTTCTAGTGTAGCCGTAGTTAGGCCACCACTTCAAGAACTCTGTAGCACCGCCTAC
ATACCTCGCTCTGCTAATCCTGTTACCAGTGGCTGCTGCCAGTGGCGATAAGTCGTGTCTTACCGGGTTG
GACTCAAGACGATAGTTACCGGATAAGGCGCAGCGGTCGGGCTGAACGGGGGGTTCGTGCACACAGCCCA
GCTTGGAGCGAACGACCTACACCGAACTGAGATACCTACAGCGTGAGCTATGAGAAAGCGCCACGCTTCC
CGAGGGGAGAAAGGCGGACAGGTATCCGGTAAGCGGCAGGGTCGGAACAGGAGAGCGCACGAGGGAGCTT
CCAGGGGGAAACGCCTGGTATCTTTATAGTCCTGTCGGGTTTCGCCACCTCTGACTTGAGCGTCGATTTT
TGTGATGCTCGTCAGGGGGGCGGAGCCTATGGAAAAACGCCAGCAACGCGGCCTTTTTACGGTTCCTGGC
CTTTTGCTGGCCTTTTGCTCACATGTTCTTTCCTGCGTTATCCCCTGATTCTGTGGATAACCGTATTACC
GCCTTTGAGTGAGCTGATACCGCTCGCCGCAGCCGAACGACCGAGCGCAACGCGTGAGCCCACCAGCTCC
GTAAGTTCGGGCGCTGTGTGGCTCGTACCCGCGCATTCAGGCGGCAGGGGGTCTAACGGGTCTAAGGCGG
CGTGTACGGCCGCCACAGCGGCTCTCAGCGGCCCGGAAACGTCCTCGAAACGACGCATGTGTTCCTCCTG
GTTGGTACAGGTGGTTGGGGGTGCTCGGCTGTCGCTGGTGTTCCACCACCAGGGCTCGACGGGAGAGCGG
GGGAGTGTGCAGTTGTGGGGTGGCCCCTCAGCGAAATATCTGACTTGGAGCTCGTGTCGGACCATACACC
GGTGATTAATCGTGGTCTACTACCAAGCGTGAGCCACGTCGCCGACGAATTTGAGCAGCTCTGGCTGCCG
TACTGGCCGCTGGCAAGCGACGATCTGCTCGAGGGGATCTACCGCCAAAGCCGCGCGTCGGCCCTAGGCC
GCCGGTACATCGAGGCGAACCCAACAGCGCTGGCAAACCTGCTGGTCGTGGACGTAGACCATCCAGACGC
AGCGCTCCGAGCGCTCAGCGCCCGGGGGTCCCATCCGCTGCCCAACGCGATCGTGGGCAATCGCGCCAAC
GGCCACGCACACGCAGTGTGGGCACTCAACGCCCCTGTTCCACGCACCGAATACGCGCGGCGTAAGCCGC
TCGCATACATGGCGGCGTGCGCCGAAGGCCTTCGGCGCGCCGTCGATGGCGACCGCAGTTACTCAGGCCT
CATGACCAAAAACCCCGGCCACATCGCCTGGGAAACGGAATGGCTCCACTCAGATCTCTACACACTCAGC
CACATCGAGGCCGAGCTCGGCGCGAACATGCCACCGCCGCGCTGGCGTCAGCAGACCACGTACAAAGCGG
CTCCGACGCCGCTAGGGCGGAATTGCGCACTGTTCGATTCCGTCAGGTTGTGGGCCTATCGTCCCGCCCT
CATGCGGATCTACCTGCCGACCCGGAACGTGGACGGACTCGGCCGCGCGATCTATGCCGAGTGCCACGCG
CGAAACGCCGAATTTCCGTGCAACGACGTGTGTCCCGGACCGCTACCGGACAGCGAGGTCCGCGCCATCG
CCAACAGCATTTGGCGTTGGATCACAACCAAGTCGCGCATTTGGGCGGACGGGATCGTGGTCTACGAGGC
CACACTCAGTGCGCGCCAGTCGGCCATCTCGCGGAAGGGCGCAGCAGCGCGCACGGCGGCGAGCACAGTT
GCGCGGCGCGCAAAGTCCGCGTCAGCCATGGAGGCATTGCTATGAGCGACGGCTACAGCGACGGCTACAA
CCGGCAGCCGACTGTCCGCAAAAAGCGGCGCGTGACCGCCGCCGAAGGCGCTCGAATCACCGGACTATCC
GAACGCCACGTCGTCCGGCTCGTGGCGCAGGAACGCAGCGAGTGGCTCGCCGAGCAGGCTGCACGCCGCG
AACGCATCCGCGCCTATCACGACGACGAGGGCCACTCTTGGCCGCAAACGGCCAAACATTTCGGGCTGCA
TCTGGACACCGTTAAGCGACTCGGCTATCGGGCGAGGAAAGAGCGTGCGGCAGAACAGGAAGCGGCTCAA
AAGGCCCACAACGAAGCCGACAATCCACCGCTGTTCTAACGCAATTGGGGAGCGGGTGTCGCGGGGGTTC
CGTGGGGGGTTCCGTTGCAACGGGTCGGACAGGTAAAAGTCCTGGTAGACGCTAGTTTTCTGGTTTGGGC
CATGCCTGTCTCGTTGCGTGTTTCGTTGCGCCCGTTTTGAATACCAGCCAGACGAGACGGGGTTCTACGA
ATCTTGGTCGATACCAAGCCATTTCCGCTGAATATCGGGGAGCTCACCGCCAGAATCGGTGGTTGTGGTG
ATGTACGTGGCGAACTCCGTTGTAGTGCCTGTGGTGGCATCCGTGGCGCGGCCGCGGTACCAGATCTTTA
AATCTAGACGGTGACCACAACGCGCCCGCTTTGATCGGGGACGTCTGCGGCCGACCATTTACGGGTCTTG
TTGTCGTTGGCGGTCATGGGCCGAACATACTCACCCGGATCGGAGGGCCGAGGACAAGGTCGAACGAGGG
GCATGACCCGGTGCGGGGCTTCTTGCACTCGGCATAGGCGAGTGCTAAGAATAACGTTGGCACTCGCGAC
CGGTGAGTGCTAGGTCGGGACGGTGAGGCCAGGCCCGTCGTCGCAGCGAGTGGCAGCGAGGACAACTTGA
GCCGTCCGTCGCGGGCACTGCGCCCGGCCAGCGTAAGTAGCGGGGTTGCCGTCACCCGGTGACCCCCGTT
TCATCCCCGATCCGGAGGAATCACTTCGCAATGTCCATCTACCAAGAGTTTGTGAATAAATACTCCCTGT
CCAAGACCCTCCGTTTTGAGCTGATCCCCCAAGGCAAGACCCTCGAAAACATCAAGGCACGCGGCCTCAT
CCTGGATGACGAAAAGCGCGCTAAGGATTACAAGAAGGCAAAGCAGATCATCGACAAGTACCACCAGTTC
TTCATCGAAGAGATCCTGTCCTCCGTGTGCATCTCCGAGGACCTGCTCCAGAACTACTCCGATGTCTACT
TCAAGCTCAAGAAGTCCGATGACGATAACCTGCAGAAGGACTTCAAGTCCGCTAAGGATACCATCAAGAA
GCAGATCTCCGAATACATCAAGGATTCCGAGAAGTTCAAGAACCTCTTCAACCAGAACCTGATCGACGCA
AAGAAGGGCCAGGAATCCGATCTCATCCTGTGGCTCAAGCAGTCCAAGGATAACGGCATCGAGCTCTTCA
AGGCCAACTCCGACATCACCGACATCGATGAAGCTCTGGAGATCATCAAGTCCTTCAAGGGCTGGACCAC
CTACTTCAAGGGCTTCCACGAAAACCGCAAGAACGTGTACTCCTCCAACGATATCCCAACCTCTATCATC
TACCGCATCGTCGACGATAACCTGCCAAAGTTCCTCGAAAACAAGGCAAAGTACGAGTCCCTGAAGGATA
AGGCCCCAGAAGCTATCAACTACGAGCAGATCAAGAAGGACCTGGCCGAAGAGCTCACCTTCGACATCGA
TTACAAGACCTCTGAAGTGAACCAGCGCGTCTTCTCCCTCGATGAAGTGTTCGAGATCGCCAACTTCAAC
AACTACCTGAACCAGTCCGGCATCACCAAGTTCAACACCATCATCGGCGGCAAGTTCGTCAACGGCGAAA
ACACCAAGCGCAAGGGCATCAACGAGTACATCAACCTCTACTCCCAGCAGATCAACGATAAGACCCTGAA
GAAGTACAAGATGTCCGTGCTCTTCAAGCAGATCCTGTCCGACACCGAATCCAAGTCCTTCGTCATCGAC
AAGCTGGAGGACGATTCCGATGTGGTCACCACCATGCAGTCCTTCTACGAACAGATCGCAGCCTTCAAGA
CCGTGGAAGAGAAGTCCATCAAGGAGACCCTCTCCCTGCTCTTCGACGATCTGAAGGCTCAGAAGCTGGA
TCTCTCCAAGATCTACTTCAAGAACGACAAGTCCCTGACCGATCTCTCCCAGCAGGTCTTCGACGATTAC
TCCGTGATCGGCACCGCAGTCCTGGAATACATCACCCAGCAGATCGCCCCAAAGAACCTCGATAACCCAT
CCAAGAAGGAACAGGAGCTGATCGCCAAGAAGACCGAAAAGGCTAAGTACCTGTCCCTCGAGACCATCAA
GCTGGCTCTCGAAGAGTTCAACAAGCACCGCGACATCGATAAGCAGTGCCGCTTCGAAGAGATCCTCGCA
AACTTCGCTGCAATCCCAATGATCTTCGACGAAATCGCACAGAACAAGGATAACCTGGCCCAGATCTCCA
TCAAGTACCAGAACCAGGGCAAGAAGGATCTGCTCCAGGCCTCCGCTGAGGACGATGTGAAGGCAATCAA
GGACCTGCTCGATCAGACCAACAACCTGCTCCACAAGCTGAAGATCTTCCACATCTCCCAGTCCGAAGAC
AAGGCCAACATCCTCGACAAGGATGAGCACTTCTACCTGGTGTTCGAAGAGTGCTACTTCGAACTCGCTA
ACATCGTCCCACTGTACAACAAGATCCGCAACTACATCACCCAGAAGCCATACTCCGATGAAAAGTTCAA
GCTCAACTTCGAGAACTCCACCCTGGCAAACGGCTGGGACAAGAACAAGGAACCAGATAACACCGCCATC
CTCTTCATCAAGGACGATAAGTACTACCTGGGCGTGATGAACAAGAAGAACAACAAGATCTTCGACGATA
AGGCCATCAAGGAAAACAAGGGCGAGGGCTACAAGAAGATCGTGTACAAGCTGCTCCCAGGCGCTAACAA
GATGCTCCCAAAGGTCTTCTTCTCCGCAAAGTCCATCAAGTTCTACAACCCATCCGAAGATATCCTGCGC
ATCCGCAACCACTCCACCCACACCAAGAACGGCTCCCCACAGAAGGGCTACGAAAAGTTCGAGTTCAACA
TCGAAGACTGCCGCAAGTTCATCGATTTCTACAAGCAGTCCATCTCCAAGCACCCAGAGTGGAAGGACTT
CGGCTTCCGCTTCTCCGATACCCAGCGCTACAACTCCATCGATGAATTCTACCGCGAAGTGGAGAACCAG
GGCTACAAGCTGACCTTCGAAAACATCTCCGAGTCCTACATCGATTCCGTGGTCAACCAGGGCAAGCTGT
ACCTCTTCCAGATCTACAACAAGGACTTCTCCGCTTACTCCAAGGGCCGCCCAAACCTGCACACCCTCTA
CTGGAAGGCACTCTTCGACGAACGCAACCTGCAGGATGTGGTCTACAAGCTCAACGGCGAAGCAGAGCTG
TTCTACCGCAAGCAGTCCATCCCAAAGAAGATCACCCACCCAGCCAAGGAAGCAATCGCCAACAAGAACA
AGGATAACCCAAAGAAGGAATCCGTGTTCGAGTACGACCTGATCAAGGATAAGCGCTTCACCGAGGACAA
GTTCTTCTTCCACTGCCCAATCACCATCAACTTCAAGTCCTCCGGCGCCAACAAGTTCAACGATGAAATC
AACCTGCTCCTGAAGGAGAAGGCTAACGACGTGCACATCCTGTCCATCGATCGCGGCGAACGCCACCTCG
CCTACTACACCCTGGTCGACGGCAAGGGCAACATCATCAAGCAGGACACCTTCAACATCATCGGCAACGA
TCGCATGAAGACCAACTACCACGACAAGCTGGCCGCTATCGAGAAGGACCGCGATTCCGCTCGCAAGGAT
TGGAAGAAGATCAACAACATCAAGGAAATGAAGGAAGGCTACCTCTCCCAGGTGGTCCACGAAATCGCTA
AGCTGGTGATCGAGTACAACGCAATCGTGGTCTTCGAAGACCTGAACTTCGGCTTCAAGCGCGGCCGCTT
CAAGGTGGAGAAGCAGGTCTACCAGAAGCTGGAAAAGATGCTCATCGAGAAGCTGAACTACCTCGTGTTC
AAGGACAACGAATTCGATAAGACCGGCGGCGTCCTCCGTGCATACCAGCTGACCGCCCCATTCGAGACCT
TCAAGAAGATGGGCAAGCAGACCGGCATCATCTACTACGTGCCAGCTGGCTTCACCTCTAAGATCTGCCC
AGTGACCGGCTTCGTCAACCAGCTCTACCCAAAGTACGAATCCGTCTCCAAGTCCCAGGAGTTCTTCTCC
AAGTTCGACAAGATCTGCTACAACCTGGATAAGGGCTACTTCGAATTCTCCTTCGACTACAAGAACTTCG
GCGATAAGGCAGCCAAGGGCAAGTGGACCATCGCATCCTTCGGCTCCCGCCTCATCAACTTCCGCAACTC
CGACAAGAACCACAACTGGGATACCCGCGAAGTGTACCCAACCAAGGAACTGGAGAAGCTCCTGAAGGAT
TACTCCATCGAATACGGCCACGGCGAGTGCATCAAGGCTGCAATCTGCGGCGAATCCGACAAGAAGTTCT
TCGCAAAGCTGACCTCTGTGCTCAACACCATCCTGCAGATGCGCAACTCCAAGACCGGCACCGAGCTGGA
TTACCTCATCTCCCCAGTGGCCGACGTCAACGGCAACTTCTTCGATTCCCGCCAGGCTCCAAAGAACATG
CCACAGGACGCTGATGCAAACGGCGCCTACCACATCGGTCTGAAGGGTCTCATGCTCCTGGGTCGCATCA
AGAACAACCAGGAAGGCAAGAAGCTGAATCTCGTCATTAAGAACGAAGAATACTTTGAATTTGTCCAGAA
CCGCAATAACTAAGATCGACTGCCAGGCATCAAATAAAACGAAAGGCTCAGTCGAAAGACTGGGCCTTTC
GTTTTATGCCATCATGGCCGCGGTGATCA
